Addgene plasmid #181703: pVRC8400-SARS-CoV-2-RBD-SD1-B.1.621-AVI
Purpose: Expresses SARS-CoV-2 RBD-SD1 domain from the B.1.621 variant with single chain Fc, HRV3C protease cleavage site, and AVI tag
Depositing lab: Peter Kwong. Depositing organization: National Institute of Allergy and Infectious Diseases (NIAID). Publication: Molecular probes of spike ectodomain and its subdomains for SARS-CoV-2 variants, Alpha through Omicron. Teng IT, Nazzari AF, Choe M, Liu T, Oliveira de Souza M, Petrova Y, Tsybovsky Y, Wang S, Zhang B, Artamonov M, Madan B, Huang A, Lopez Acevedo SN, Pan X, Ruckwardt TJ, DeKosky BJ, Mascola JR, Misasi J, Sullivan NJ, Zhou T, Kwong PD. PLoS One. 2022 May 24;17(5):e0268767. doi: 10.1371/journal.pone.0268767. eCollection 2022. PubMed 35609088.
Backbone
  Vector backbone: pVRC8400
  Vector type: Mammalian Expression
Growth in bacteria
  Bacterial resistance: Kanamycin, 50 μg/mL
  Growth temperature: 37°C
  Growth strain: DH5alpha
  Copy number: Unknown
Gene/Insert
  Gene/Insert name: SARS-CoV-2-RBD-SD1-B.1.621
  Mutation: R346K, E484K, N501Y
  Entrez Gene: S (a.k.a. GU280_gp02, spike glycoprotein)
  Tag / fusion protein: scFc (N terminal on insert); HRV3C (N terminal on insert); AVI (C terminal on insert)
Terms and licenses: Academic/Nonprofit Terms; Industry Terms: Not Available to Industry
Depositor comments: Please visit https://www.biorxiv.org/content/10.1101/2021.12.29.474491v1 for bioRxiv preprint.
How to cite: pVRC8400-SARS-CoV-2-RBD-SD1-B.1.621-AVI was a gift from Peter Kwong (Addgene plasmid # 181703 ; http://n2t.net/addgene:181703 ; RRID:Addgene_181703)
