[The description below was written by a language model from this plasmid's Addgene catalogue record and pLannotate feature annotations shown in this document.]
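Description:
pVRC8400-SARS-CoV-2-RBD-SD1-B.1.621-AVI is a 6,786 bp mammalian expression plasmid built on the pVRC8400 backbone for producing a soluble fragment of the SARS-CoV-2 spike glycoprotein. In bacteria it replicates from a ColE1/pUC-type origin and is selected with kanamycin through an aph(3')-Ia (KanR) gene. The short annotated fragments of bla, rop, bom and a Tn903 transposition protein appear to be backbone remnants rather than functional elements.

The expression cassette is driven by the human CMV immediate-early enhancer and promoter, followed by a truncated HTLV-1 5' LTR segment and a fragment of modified CMV intron A, an arrangement commonly used to boost transcript levels and translation in transfected mammalian cells. It is terminated by the bovine growth hormone polyadenylation signal. The open reading frame begins with a short mouse immunoglobulin heavy-chain variable-region fragment, which most likely serves as a secretion leader, although the record does not state this. It continues into human IgG1 constant-region sequence corresponding to the single-chain Fc (scFc) listed as an N-terminal fusion. An HRV3C protease site separates the scFc from the spike RBD-SD1 region (receptor-binding domain plus subdomain 1), which carries the B.1.621 variant substitutions R346K, E484K and N501Y and ends in a C-terminal AVI tag.

This layout normally lets the secreted fusion be captured through its Fc portion, with the RBD-SD1 domain released by HRV3C cleavage. The AVI tag permits site-specific enzymatic biotinylation. The associated publication describes such constructs as molecular probes of spike subdomains across SARS-CoV-2 variants.
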