Features (pLannotate 1.2.2; 15 found; start..end, strand, type, name):
    137..235     +  misc_feature   bom (fragment): basis of mobility region from pBR322
    321..700     +  enhancer       CMV enhancer: human cytomegalovirus immediate early enhancer
    701..904     +  promoter       CMV promoter: human cytomegalovirus (CMV) immediate early promoter
    993..1220    +  LTR            5' LTR (truncated) (fragment): truncated 5' long terminal repeat (LTR) from human T-cell leukemia virus (HTLV) type 1
   1224..1334    +  intron         CMV intron (fragment): modified intron A from human cytomegalovirus
   1385..1453    +  CDS            Ighv1-61 (fragment): HVM05_MOUSE - Also known as Igh-VJ558. Experimental evidence at protein level: Swiss-Prot protein existence level 1. From Mus musculus (Mouse).
   1787..2803    +  CDS            IGHG1: IGHG1_HUMAN - Experimental evidence at protein level: Swiss-Prot protein existence level 1. Constant region of immunoglobulin heavy chains. Immunoglobulins, also known as antibodies, are membrane-bound or secreted glycoproteins produced by B lymphocytes. In the recognition phase of humoral immunity, the membrane-bound immunoglobulins serve as receptors which, upon binding of a specific antigen, trigger the clonal expansion and differentiation of B lymphocytes into immunoglobulins- secreting plasma cells. Secreted immunoglobulins mediate the effector phase of humoral immunity, which results in
   2858..3685    +  CDS            S (fragment): SPIKE_SARS2 - Experimental evidence at protein level: Swiss-Prot protein existence level 1. [Spike glycoprotein]: May down-regulate host tetherin (BST2) by lysosomal degradation, thereby counteracting its antiviral activity. From Severe acute respiratory syndrome coronavirus 2 (2019-nCoV) (SARS-CoV-2).
   3774..3998    +  polyA_signal   bGH poly(A) signal: bovine growth hormone polyadenylation signal
   4536..5124    -  rep_origin     ori: high-copy-number ColE1/pMB1/pBR322/pUC origin of replication
   5296..5367    -  CDS            bla(M) (fragment): β-lactamase lacking the signal sequence; bla(M); allows cytosolic expression of β-lactamase
   5379..5525    -  CDS            TRA2_ECOLX (fragment): Protein predicted: Swiss-Prot protein existence level 4. Required for transposition of transposon Tn903. From Escherichia coli.
   5666..6481    -  CDS            KanR: aminoglycoside phosphotransferase; aph(3')-Ia; confers resistance to kanamycin in bacteria or G418 (Geneticin®) in eukaryotes
   6604..6691    -  promoter       AmpR promoter (fragment): bla
   6786..35      +  CDS            rop (fragment) (across the origin): Rop protein, which maintains plasmids at low copy number; rop
>Addgene plasmid #181703 | pVRC8400-SARS-CoV-2-RBD-SD1-B.1.621-AVI | addgene full sequence | sequence record 354488 | Addgene NGS Result
TCGCGCGTTTCGGTGATGACGGTGAAAACCTCTGACACATGCAGCTCCCGGAGACGGTCACAGCTTGTCT
GTAAGCGGATGCCGGGAGCAGACAAGCCCGTCAGGGCGCGTCAGCGGGTGTTGGCGGGTGTCGGGGCTGG
CTTAACTATGCGGCATCAGAGCAGATTGTACTGAGAGTGCACCATATGCGGTGTGAAATACCGCACAGAT
GCGTAAGGAGAAAATACCGCATCAGATTGGCTATTGGCCATTGCATACGTTGTATCCATATCATAATATG
TACATTTATATTGGCTCATGTCCAACATTACCGCCATGTTGACATTGATTATTGACTAGTTATTAATAGT
AATCAATTACGGGGTCATTAGTTCATAGCCCATATATGGAGTTCCGCGTTACATAACTTACGGTAAATGG
CCCGCCTGGCTGACCGCCCAACGACCCCCGCCCATTGACGTCAATAATGACGTATGTTCCCATAGTAACG
CCAATAGGGACTTTCCATTGACGTCAATGGGTGGAGTATTTACGGTAAACTGCCCACTTGGCAGTACATC
AAGTGTATCATATGCCAAGTACGCCCCCTATTGACGTCAATGACGGTAAATGGCCCGCCTGGCATTATGC
CCAGTACATGACCTTATGGGACTTTCCTACTTGGCAGTACATCTACGTATTAGTCATCGCTATTACCATG
GTGATGCGGTTTTGGCAGTACATCAATGGGCGTGGATAGCGGTTTGACTCACGGGGATTTCCAAGTCTCC
ACCCCATTGACGTCAATGGGAGTTTGTTTTGGCACCAAAATCAACGGGACTTTCCAAAATGTCGTAACAA
CTCCGCCCCATTGACGCAAATGGGCGGTAGGCGTGTACGGTGGGAGGTCTATATAAGCAGAGCTCGTTTA
GTGAACCGTCAGATCGCCTGGAGACGCCATCCACGCTGTTTTGACCTCCATAGAAGACACCGGGACCGAT
CCAGCCTCCATCGGCTCGCATCTCTCCTTCACGCGCCCGCCGCCCTACCTGAGGCCGCCATCCACGCCGG
TTGAGTCGCGTTCTGCCGCCTCCCGCCTGTGGTGCCTCCTGAACTGCGTCCGCCGTCTAGGTAAGTTTAA
AGCTCAGGTCGAGACCGGGCCTTTGTCCGGCGCTCCCTTGGAGCCTACCTAGACTCAGCCGGCTCTCCAC
GCTTTGCCTGACCCTGCTTGCTCAACTCTAGTTAACGGTGGAGGGCAGTGTAGTCTGAGCAGTACTCGTT
GCTGCCGCGCGCGCCACCAGACATAATAGCTGACAGACTAACAGACTGTTCCTTTCCATGGGTCTTTTCT
GCAGTCACCGTCGTCGACACGTGTGATCAGATATCGCGGCCGCTCTAGACCACCATGGGATGGTCATGTA
TCATCCTTTTTCTAGTAGCAACTGCAACCGGTGTACATTCCGCACCAGAGCTGCTGGGAGGACCTAGCGT
GTTCCTGTTTCCCCCTAAGCCTAAGGACACCCTGATGATCAGCCGGACCCCAGAGGTGACATGCGTGGTG
GTGGACGTGTCCCACGAGGACCCCGAGGTGAAGTTCAACTGGTACGTGGATGGCGTGGAGGTGCACAATG
CCAAGACCAAGCCAAGGGAGGAGCAGTACAACTCTACCTATCGCGTGGTGAGCGTGCTGACAGTGCTGCA
CCAGGACTGGCTGAACGGCAAGGAGTACAAGTGTAAGGTGTCTAATAAGGCCCTGCCTGCCCCAATCGAG
AAGACCATCAGCAAGGCAAAGGGACAGCCAAGGGAGCCTCAGGTGTATACCCTGCCACCCAGCCGCGACG
AGCTGACAAAGAACCAGGTGTCCCTGTACTGCCTGGTGAAGGGCTTCTATCCTTCCGATATCGCCGTGGA
GTGGGAGTCTAATGGCCAGCCAGAGAACAATTACAAGACCACACCTCCAGTGCTGGACTCCGATGGCTCT
TTCTTTCTGTATTCCAAGCTGACCGTGGATAAGAGCCGGTGGCAGCAGGGCAACGTGTTTAGCTGTTCCG
TGATGCACGAGGCCCTGCACAATCACTACACACAGAAGTCTCTGAGCCTGTCCCCCGGCAAGGGAGGAGG
AGGCAGCGGCGGAGGAGGCTCCGGAGGCGGCGGCTCTGGCGGCGGCGGCAGCGCCCCTGAACTGCTGGGA
GGACCAAGCGTGTTCCTGTTTCCACCTAAGCCCAAAGATACCCTGATGATCTCCAGGACCCCTGAAGTCA
CCTGCGTGGTCGTGGACGTGTCTCATGAGGACCCCGAAGTCAAGTTCAACTGGTACGTGGACGGAGTCGA
AGTCCATAACGCCAAGACCAAGCCTAGAGAAGAGCAGTACAACTCCACCTATAGAGTGGTGTCTGTGCTG
ACAGTGCTGCATCAGGATTGGCTGAATGGCAAGGAATATAAGTGTAAGGTGAGCAATAAGGCCCTGCCCG
CCCCTATCGAGAAGACCATCTCTAAAGCCAAAGGACAGCCAAGGGAGCCACAGGTGTATACACTGCCACC
CAGCCGGGACGAGCTGACCAAGAACCAGGTGAGCCTGACATGTCTGGTCAAGGGCTTCTACCCCAGTGAC
ATTGCTGTGGAGTGGGAGTCCAATGGCCAGCCTGAGAACAATTATAAAACTACCCCACCAGTGCTGGACA
GCGATGGCTCCTTCTTTCTGACCAGCAAGCTGACAGTGGATAAGTCCCGCTGGCAGCAGGGAAACGTGTT
TTCTTGTAGCGTGATGCATGAGGCCCTGCATAACCACTACACCCAGAAGTCCCTGTCTCTGAGCCCAGGC
AAGGGAGGCAGCGGAGGCGGAGGCAGCGGAGGCCTGGAGGTGCTGTTTCAGGGCCCTCGGGTGCAGCCTA
CAGAGAGCATCGTGCGATTTCCAAACATTACCAACCTCTGCCCCTTCGGCGAGGTGTTTAACGCCACAAA
GTTTGCCTCCGTTTACGCCTGGAATAGAAAGAGAATCAGCAATTGTGTGGCCGACTACTCCGTGCTGTAT
AACAGCGCCTCTTTCAGCACCTTCAAGTGCTACGGCGTTTCCCCAACAAAGCTGAATGACCTGTGCTTCA
CCAACGTGTACGCCGACTCCTTCGTAATTAGAGGCGATGAGGTGCGGCAGATCGCACCAGGCCAGACCGG
TAAGATCGCTGACTACAACTATAAGCTGCCTGATGATTTTACAGGCTGCGTGATCGCCTGGAACTCTAAC
AACCTGGATAGCAAGGTGGGCGGCAACTACAACTACCTGTACCGGCTGTTTCGCAAGTCTAACCTGAAAC
CTTTCGAGAGAGACATCTCCACAGAGATCTACCAGGCCGGTTCTACACCTTGTAACGGGGTGAAAGGCTT
CAACTGTTACTTCCCTCTGCAAAGCTACGGCTTCCAGCCTACCTACGGAGTCGGCTACCAGCCATACCGG
GTGGTCGTGCTGTCCTTCGAGTTACTCCACGCCCCCGCCACCGTCTGCGGTCCTAAGAAGTCCACCAATC
TGGTTAAGAACAAATGCGTGAACTTCAACTTCAACGGCCTGACCGGGACCGGCGTGCTGACCGAAAGCAA
CAAAAAGTTCCTCCCCTTCCAGCAGTTCGGCCGTGATATCGCTGACACCACAGATGCCGTCAGAGATCCA
CAGACCCTGGAAATCCTGGATATTACACCCTGCTCCGGAGGAGGCCTGGTGCCACAGCAGAGCGGAGGCC
TGAACGACATCTTCGAGGCCCAGAAGATCGAGTGGCACGAGGGCTGATGAGGATCCAGATCTGCTGTGCC
TTCTAGTTGCCAGCCATCTGTTGTTTGCCCCTCCCCCGTGCCTTCCTTGACCCTGGAAGGTGCCACTCCC
ACTGTCCTTTCCTAATAAAATGAGGAAATTGCATCGCATTGTCTGAGTAGGTGTCATTCTATTCTGGGGG
GTGGGGTGGGGCAGGACAGCAAGGGGGAGGATTGGGAAGACAATAGCAGGCATGCTGGGGATGCGGTGGG
CTCTATGGGTACCCAGGTGCTGAAGAATTGACCCGGTTCCTCCTGGGCCAGAAAGAAGCAGGCACATCCC
CTTCTCTGTGACACACCCTGTCCACGCCCCTGGTTCTTAGTTCCAGCCCCACTCATAGGACACTCATAGC
TCAGGAGGGCTCCGCCTTCAATCCCACCCGCTAAAGTACTTGGAGCGGTCTCTCCCTCCCTCATCAGCCC
ACCAAACCAAACCTAGCCTCCAAGAGTGGGAAGAAATTAAAGCAAGATAGGCTATTAAGTGCAGAGGGAG
AGAAAATGCCTCCAACATGTGAGGAAGTAATGAGAGAAATCATAGAATTTTAAGGCCATGATTTAAGGCC
ATCATGGCCTTAATCTTCCGCTTCCTCGCTCACTGACTCGCTGCGCTCGGTCGTTCGGCTGCGGCGAGCG
GTATCAGCTCACTCAAAGGCGGTAATACGGTTATCCACAGAATCAGGGGATAACGCAGGAAAGAACATGT
GAGCAAAAGGCCAGCAAAAGGCCAGGAACCGTAAAAAGGCCGCGTTGCTGGCGTTTTTCCATAGGCTCCG
CCCCCCTGACGAGCATCACAAAAATCGACGCTCAAGTCAGAGGTGGCGAAACCCGACAGGACTATAAAGA
TACCAGGCGTTTCCCCCTGGAAGCTCCCTCGTGCGCTCTCCTGTTCCGACCCTGCCGCTTACCGGATACC
TGTCCGCCTTTCTCCCTTCGGGAAGCGTGGCGCTTTCTCATAGCTCACGCTGTAGGTATCTCAGTTCGGT
GTAGGTCGTTCGCTCCAAGCTGGGCTGTGTGCACGAACCCCCCGTTCAGCCCGACCGCTGCGCCTTATCC
GGTAACTATCGTCTTGAGTCCAACCCGGTAAGACACGACTTATCGCCACTGGCAGCAGCCACTGGTAACA
GGATTAGCAGAGCGAGGTATGTAGGCGGTGCTACAGAGTTCTTGAAGTGGTGGCCTAACTACGGCTACAC
TAGAAGAACAGTATTTGGTATCTGCGCTCTGCTGAAGCCAGTTACCTTCGGAAAAAGAGTTGGTAGCTCT
TGATCCGGCAAACAAACCACCGCTGGTAGCGGTGGTTTTTTTGTTTGCAAGCAGCAGATTACGCGCAGAA
AAAAAGGATCTCAAGAAGATCCTTTGATCTTTTCTACGGGGTCTGACGCTCAGTGGAACGAAAACTCACG
TTAAGGGATTTTGGTCATGAGATTATCAAAAAGGATCTTCACCTAGATCCTTTTAAATTAAAAATGAAGT
TTTAAATCAATCTAAAGTATATATGAGTAAACTTGGTCTGACAGTTACCAATGCTTAATCAGTGAGGCAC
CTATCTCAGCGATCTGTCTATTTCGTTCATCCATAGTTGCCTGACTCGGGGGGGGGGGGCGCTGAGGTCT
GCCTCGTGAAGAAGGTGTTGCTGACTCATACCAGGCCTGAATCGCCCCATCATCCAGCCAGAAAGTGAGG
GAGCCACGGTTGATGAGAGCTTTGTTGTAGGTGGACCAGTTGGTGATTTTGAACTTTTGCTTTGCCACGG
AACGGTCTGCGTTGTCGGGAAGATGCGTGATCTGATCCTTCAACTCAGCAAAAGTTCGATTTATTCAACA
AAGCCGCCGTCCCGTCAAGTCAGCGTAATGCTCTGCCAGTGTTACAACCAATTAACCAATTCTGATTAGA
AAAACTCATCGAGCATCAAATGAAACTGCAATTTATTCATATCAGGATTATCAATACCATATTTTTGAAA
AAGCCGTTTCTGTAATGAAGGAGAAAACTCACCGAGGCAGTTCCATAGGATGGCAAGATCCTGGTATCGG
TCTGCGATTCCGACTCGTCCAACATCAATACAACCTATTAATTTCCCCTCGTCAAAAATAAGGTTATCAA
GTGAGAAATCACCATGAGTGACGACTGAATCCGGTGAGAATGGCAAAAGCTTATGCATTTCTTTCCAGAC
TTGTTCAACAGGCCAGCCATTACGCTCGTCATCAAAATCACTCGCATCAACCAAACCGTTATTCATTCGT
GATTGCGCCTGAGCGAGACGAAATACGCGATCGCTGTTAAAAGGACAATTACAAACAGGAATCGAATGCA
ACCGGCGCAGGAACACTGCCAGCGCATCAACAATATTTTCACCTGAATCAGGATATTCTTCTAATACCTG
GAATGCTGTTTTCCCGGGGATCGCAGTGGTGAGTAACCATGCATCATCAGGAGTACGGATAAAATGCTTG
ATGGTCGGAAGAGGCATAAATTCCGTCAGCCAGTTTAGTCTGACCATCTCATCTGTAACATCATTGGCAA
CGCTACCTTTGCCATGTTTCAGAAACAACTCTGGCGCATCGGGCTTCCCATACAATCGATAGATTGTCGC
ACCTGATTGCCCGACATTATCGCGAGCCCATTTATACCCATATAAATCAGCATCCATGTTGGAATTTAAT
CGCGGCCTCGAGCAAGACGTTTCCCGTTGAATATGGCTCATAACACCCCTTGTATTACTGTTTATGTAAG
CAGACAGTTTTATTGTTCATGATGATATATTTTTATCTTGTGCAATGTAACATCAGAGATTTTGAGACAC
AACGTGGCTTTCCCCCCCCCCCCATTATTGAAGCATTTATCAGGGTTATTGTCTCATGAGCGGATACATA
TTTGAATGTATTTAGAAAAATAAACAAATAGGGGTTCCGCGCACATTTCCCCGAAAAGTGCCACCTGACG
TCTAAGAAACCATTATTATCATGACATTAACCTATAAAAATAGGCGTATCACGAGGCCCTTTCGTC
